Addgene plasmid #223080: pCMV-T7-SpCas9(LWKYSS)-P2A-EGFP (RAS3024)
Purpose: pCMV and pT7 Human expression plasmid for SpCas9 enzyme with LWKYSS amino acids at positions 1135,1136,1218,1219,1335,T1337 with C-term BPNLS-P2A-EGFP
Depositing lab: Benjamin Kleinstiver. Depositing organization: Massachusetts General Hospital. Publication: Custom CRISPR-Cas9 PAM variants via scalable engineering and machine learning. Silverstein RA, Kim N, Kroell AS, Walton RT, Delano J, Butcher RM, Pacesa M, Smith BK, Christie KA, Ha LL, Meis RJ, Clark AB, Spinner AD, Lazzarotto CR, Li Y, Matsubara A, Urbina EO, Dahl GA, Correia BE, Marks DS, Tsai SQ, Pinello L, De Ravin SS, Liu Q, Kleinstiver BP. Nature. 2025 Apr 22. doi: 10.1038/s41586-025-09021-y. PubMed 40262634.
Backbone
  Vector backbone: pCMV-T7-SpCas9-P2A-EGFP (RTW3027)
  Backbone manufacturer: Benjamin Kleinstiver, Addgene plasmid #139987
  Vector type: Mammalian Expression, CRISPR
Growth in bacteria
  Bacterial resistance: Ampicillin, 100 μg/mL
  Growth temperature: 37°C
  Growth strain: DH5alpha
  Copy number: High Copy
Gene/Insert
  Gene/Insert name: human codon optimized nuclease SpCas9(LWKYSS)-P2A-EGFP (alt names: RAS3024; SpCas9(LWKYSS))
  Species: Synthetic
  Mutation: SpCas9(LWKYSS)=D1135L, S1136W, G1218K, E1219Y, R1335S, T1337S
  Promoter: CMV and T7
  Tag / fusion protein: BPNLS-3xFLAG-P2A-EGFP (C terminal on insert)
  Cloning method: Gibson Cloning
  Sequencing primers: 5′ oBK6928-CCAAGTCTCCACCCCATTGACG; 3′ oBK219-GGGAGTGGCACCTTCCAGGGTC
Terms and licenses: Academic/Nonprofit Terms; Industry Terms: Not Available to Industry
How to cite: pCMV-T7-SpCas9(LWKYSS)-P2A-EGFP (RAS3024) was a gift from Benjamin Kleinstiver (Addgene plasmid # 223080 ; http://n2t.net/addgene:223080 ; RRID:Addgene_223080)
