[The description below was written by a language model from this plasmid's Addgene catalogue record and pLannotate feature annotations shown in this document.]
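Description:
pCMV-T7-SpCas9(LWKYSS)-P2A-EGFP (RAS3024) is an 8,451 nt mammalian expression and CRISPR plasmid encoding an engineered variant of the Streptococcus pyogenes Cas9 nuclease. It is built on the pCMV-T7-SpCas9-P2A-EGFP backbone and is propagated in E. coli through a high-copy ColE1/pUC-type origin with ampicillin selection from the β-lactamase gene and its native promoter. Short remnants of lac regulatory elements, a lacI fragment, a bom fragment, and SV40 promoter and cloning site fragments are also annotated. These appear to be backbone leftovers rather than functional parts of the expression unit.

The payload is a single human codon-optimized open reading frame placed downstream of the CMV immediate early enhancer and promoter, followed by a T7 promoter, and terminated by the bovine growth hormone polyadenylation signal. CMV drives expression in transfected human cells, while the T7 promoter allows in vitro transcription of the same coding sequence. The annotation tool labels the Cas9 coding region as two overlapping N- and C-terminal segments, but they form one continuous nuclease gene. It carries six substitutions (D1135L, S1136W, G1218K, E1219Y, R1335S, T1337S), which give the LWKYSS name. The C terminus is fused to a bipartite nuclear localization signal and a 3xFLAG epitope, followed by a P2A peptide and EGFP. Ribosomal skipping at P2A releases EGFP as a separate protein, so green fluorescence marks the cells expressing the nuclease. The associated publication concerns custom Cas9 PAM variants produced by scalable engineering and machine learning, so this plasmid likely serves to test one such variant in human cells. The record does not state its PAM preference, and no guide RNA cassette is annotated, so the guide would have to be supplied separately.
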