Features (pLannotate 1.2.2; 18 found; start..end, strand, type, name):
    260..848     -  rep_origin     ori: high-copy-number ColE1/pMB1/pBR322/pUC origin of replication
   1019..1879    -  CDS            AmpR: β-lactamase; bla; confers resistance to ampicillin, carbenicillin, and related antibiotics
   1880..1984    -  promoter       AmpR promoter: bla
   2055..2099    -  misc_feature   bom (fragment): basis of mobility region from pBR322
   2254..2633    +  enhancer       CMV enhancer: human cytomegalovirus immediate early enhancer
   2634..2837    +  promoter       CMV promoter: human cytomegalovirus (CMV) immediate early promoter
   2879..2897    +  promoter       T7 promoter: promoter for bacteriophage T7 RNA polymerase
   2911..4629    +  CDS            Cas9(N): N-terminal portion of Streptococcus pyogenes Cas9 (Zetsche et al., 2015)
   4516..7014    +  CDS            Cas9(C): C-terminal portion of Streptococcus pyogenes Cas9 (Zetsche et al., 2015)
   7102..7167    +  CDS            3xFLAG: three tandem FLAG® epitope tags, followed by an enterokinase cleavage site
   7243..7959    +  CDS            EGFP: EGFP is a basic (constitutively fluorescent) green fluorescent protein published in 1996, derived from Aequorea victoria. It is reported to be a rapidly-maturing weak dimer with moderate acid sensitivity.
   8014..8238    +  polyA_signal   bGH poly(A) signal: bovine growth hormone polyadenylation signal
   8242..8263    +  promoter       SV40 promoter (fragment): SV40 enhancer and early promoter
   8268..8284    +  misc_feature   MCS (fragment): pBluescript multiple cloning site
   8333..8349    -  protein_bind   lac operator: The lac repressor binds to the lac operator to inhibit transcription in E. coli. This inhibition can be relieved by adding lactose or isopropyl-β-D-thiogalactopyranoside (IPTG). lac repressor encoded by lacI
   8357..8387    -  promoter       lac promoter: promoter for the E. coli lac operon
   8402..8423    -  protein_bind   CAP binding site: CAP binding activates transcription in the presence of cAMP. E. coli catabolite activator protein
   8436..77      -  CDS            lacI (fragment) (across the origin): lac repressor; lacI; The lac repressor binds to the lac operator to inhibit transcription in E. coli. This inhibition can be relieved by adding lactose or isopropyl-β-D-thiogalactopyranoside (IPTG).
>Addgene plasmid #223080 | pCMV-T7-SpCas9(LWKYSS)-P2A-EGFP (RAS3024) | addgene full sequence | sequence record 447659 | Addgene NGS Result
AGTCGGGAAACCTGTCGTGCCAGCTGCATTAATGAATCGGCCAACGCGCGGGGAGAGGCGGTTTGCGTAT
TGGGCGCTCTTCCGCTTCCTCGCTCACTGACTCGCTGCGCTCGGTCGTTCGGCTGCGGCGAGCGGTATCA
GCTCACTCAAAGGCGGTAATACGGTTATCCACAGAATCAGGGGATAACGCAGGAAAGAACATGTGAGCAA
AAGGCCAGCAAAAGGCCAGGAACCGTAAAAAGGCCGCGTTGCTGGCGTTTTTCCATAGGCTCCGCCCCCC
TGACGAGCATCACAAAAATCGACGCTCAAGTCAGAGGTGGCGAAACCCGACAGGACTATAAAGATACCAG
GCGTTTCCCCCTGGAAGCTCCCTCGTGCGCTCTCCTGTTCCGACCCTGCCGCTTACCGGATACCTGTCCG
CCTTTCTCCCTTCGGGAAGCGTGGCGCTTTCTCATAGCTCACGCTGTAGGTATCTCAGTTCGGTGTAGGT
CGTTCGCTCCAAGCTGGGCTGTGTGCACGAACCCCCCGTTCAGCCCGACCGCTGCGCCTTATCCGGTAAC
TATCGTCTTGAGTCCAACCCGGTAAGACACGACTTATCGCCACTGGCAGCAGCCACTGGTAACAGGATTA
GCAGAGCGAGGTATGTAGGCGGTGCTACAGAGTTCTTGAAGTGGTGGCCTAACTACGGCTACACTAGAAG
AACAGTATTTGGTATCTGCGCTCTGCTGAAGCCAGTTACCTTCGGAAAAAGAGTTGGTAGCTCTTGATCC
GGCAAACAAACCACCGCTGGTAGCGGTGGTTTTTTTGTTTGCAAGCAGCAGATTACGCGCAGAAAAAAAG
GATCTCAAGAAGATCCTTTGATCTTTTCTACGGGGTCTGACGCTCAGTGGAACGAAAACTCACGTTAAGG
GATTTTGGTCATGAGATTATCAAAAAGGATCTTCACCTAGATCCTTTTAAATTAAAAATGAAGTTTTAAA
TCAATCTAAAGTATATATGAGTAAACTTGGTCTGACAGTTACCAATGCTTAATCAGTGAGGCACCTATCT
CAGCGATCTGTCTATTTCGTTCATCCATAGTTGCCTGACTCCCCGTCGTGTAGATAACTACGATACGGGA
GGGCTTACCATCTGGCCCCAGTGCTGCAATGATACCGCGAGACCCACGCTCACCGGCTCCAGATTTATCA
GCAATAAACCAGCCAGCCGGAAGGGCCGAGCGCAGAAGTGGTCCTGCAACTTTATCCGCCTCCATCCAGT
CTATTAATTGTTGCCGGGAAGCTAGAGTAAGTAGTTCGCCAGTTAATAGTTTGCGCAACGTTGTTGCCAT
TGCTACAGGCATCGTGGTGTCACGCTCGTCGTTTGGTATGGCTTCATTCAGCTCCGGTTCCCAACGATCA
AGGCGAGTTACATGATCCCCCATGTTGTGCAAAAAAGCGGTTAGCTCCTTCGGTCCTCCGATCGTTGTCA
GAAGTAAGTTGGCCGCAGTGTTATCACTCATGGTTATGGCAGCACTGCATAATTCTCTTACTGTCATGCC
ATCCGTAAGATGCTTTTCTGTGACTGGTGAGTACTCAACCAAGTCATTCTGAGAATAGTGTATGCGGCGA
CCGAGTTGCTCTTGCCCGGCGTCAATACGGGATAATACCGCGCCACATAGCAGAACTTTAAAAGTGCTCA
TCATTGGAAAACGTTCTTCGGGGCGAAAACTCTCAAGGATCTTACCGCTGTTGAGATCCAGTTCGATGTA
ACCCACTCGTGCACCCAACTGATCTTCAGCATCTTTTACTTTCACCAGCGTTTCTGGGTGAGCAAAAACA
GGAAGGCAAAATGCCGCAAAAAAGGGAATAAGGGCGACACGGAAATGTTGAATACTCATACTCTTCCTTT
TTCAATATTATTGAAGCATTTATCAGGGTTATTGTCTCATGAGCGGATACATATTTGAATGTATTTAGAA
AAATAAACAAATAGGGGTTCCGCGCACATTTCCCCGAAAAGTGCCACCTGACGTCGACGGATCGGGAGAT
CGATCTCCCGATCCCCTAGGGTCGACTCTCAGTACAATCTGCTCTGATGCCGCATAGTTAAGCCAGTATC
TGCTCCCTGCTTGTGTGTTGGAGGTCGCTGAGTAGTGCGCGAGCAAAATTTAAGCTACAACAAGGCAAGG
CTTGACCGACAATTGCATGAAGAATCTGCTTAGGGTTAGGCGTTTTGCGCTGCTTCGCGATGTACGGGCC
AGATATACGCGTTGACATTGATTATTGACTAGTTATTAATAGTAATCAATTACGGGGTCATTAGTTCATA
GCCCATATATGGAGTTCCGCGTTACATAACTTACGGTAAATGGCCCGCCTGGCTGACCGCCCAACGACCC
CCGCCCATTGACGTCAATAATGACGTATGTTCCCATAGTAACGCCAATAGGGACTTTCCATTGACGTCAA
TGGGTGGAGTATTTACGGTAAACTGCCCACTTGGCAGTACATCAAGTGTATCATATGCCAAGTACGCCCC
CTATTGACGTCAATGACGGTAAATGGCCCGCCTGGCATTATGCCCAGTACATGACCTTATGGGACTTTCC
TACTTGGCAGTACATCTACGTATTAGTCATCGCTATTACCATGGTGATGCGGTTTTGGCAGTACATCAAT
GGGCGTGGATAGCGGTTTGACTCACGGGGATTTCCAAGTCTCCACCCCATTGACGTCAATGGGAGTTTGT
TTTGGCACCAAAATCAACGGGACTTTCCAAAATGTCGTAACAACTCCGCCCCATTGACGCAAATGGGCGG
TAGGCGTGTACGGTGGGAGGTCTATATAAGCAGAGCTGGTTTAGTGAACCGTCAGATCCGCTAGAGATCC
GCGGCCGCTAATACGACTCACTATAGGGAGAGCCGCCACCATGGACAAGAAGTACAGCATCGGCCTGGAC
ATCGGCACCAACTCTGTGGGCTGGGCCGTGATCACCGACGAGTACAAGGTGCCCAGCAAGAAATTCAAGG
TGCTGGGCAACACCGACCGGCACAGCATCAAGAAGAACCTGATCGGAGCCCTGCTGTTCGACAGCGGCGA
AACAGCCGAGGCCACCCGGCTGAAGAGAACCGCCAGAAGAAGATACACCAGACGGAAGAACCGGATCTGC
TATCTGCAAGAGATCTTCAGCAACGAGATGGCCAAGGTGGACGACAGCTTCTTCCACAGACTGGAAGAGT
CCTTCCTGGTGGAAGAGGATAAGAAGCACGAGCGGCACCCCATCTTCGGCAACATCGTGGACGAGGTGGC
CTACCACGAGAAGTACCCCACCATCTACCACCTGAGAAAGAAACTGGTGGACAGCACCGACAAGGCCGAC
CTGCGGCTGATCTATCTGGCCCTGGCCCACATGATCAAGTTCCGGGGCCACTTCCTGATCGAGGGCGACC
TGAACCCCGACAACAGCGACGTGGACAAGCTGTTCATCCAGCTGGTGCAGACCTACAACCAGCTGTTCGA
GGAAAACCCCATCAACGCCAGCGGCGTGGACGCCAAGGCCATCCTGTCTGCCAGACTGAGCAAGAGCAGA
CGGCTGGAAAATCTGATCGCCCAGCTGCCCGGCGAGAAGAAGAATGGCCTGTTCGGAAACCTGATTGCCC
TGAGCCTGGGCCTGACCCCCAACTTCAAGAGCAACTTCGACCTGGCCGAGGATGCCAAACTGCAGCTGAG
CAAGGACACCTACGACGACGACCTGGACAACCTGCTGGCCCAGATCGGCGACCAGTACGCCGACCTGTTT
CTGGCCGCCAAGAACCTGTCCGACGCCATCCTGCTGAGCGACATCCTGAGAGTGAACACCGAGATCACCA
AGGCCCCCCTGAGCGCCTCTATGATCAAGAGATACGACGAGCACCACCAGGACCTGACCCTGCTGAAAGC
TCTCGTGCGGCAGCAGCTGCCTGAGAAGTACAAAGAGATTTTCTTCGACCAGAGCAAGAACGGCTACGCC
GGCTACATTGACGGCGGAGCCAGCCAGGAAGAGTTCTACAAGTTCATCAAGCCCATCCTGGAAAAGATGG
ACGGCACCGAGGAACTGCTCGTGAAGCTGAACAGAGAGGACCTGCTGCGGAAGCAGCGGACCTTCGACAA
CGGCAGCATCCCCCACCAGATCCACCTGGGAGAGCTGCACGCCATTCTGCGGCGGCAGGAAGATTTTTAC
CCATTCCTGAAGGACAACCGGGAAAAGATCGAGAAGATCCTGACCTTCCGCATCCCCTACTACGTGGGCC
CTCTGGCCAGGGGAAACAGCAGATTCGCCTGGATGACCAGAAAGAGCGAGGAAACCATCACCCCCTGGAA
CTTCGAGGAAGTGGTGGACAAGGGCGCTTCCGCCCAGAGCTTCATCGAGCGGATGACCAACTTCGATAAG
AACCTGCCCAACGAGAAGGTGCTGCCCAAGCACAGCCTGCTGTACGAGTACTTCACCGTGTATAACGAGC
TGACCAAAGTGAAATACGTGACCGAGGGAATGAGAAAGCCCGCCTTCCTGAGCGGCGAGCAGAAAAAGGC
CATCGTGGACCTGCTGTTCAAGACCAACCGGAAAGTGACCGTGAAGCAGCTGAAAGAGGACTACTTCAAG
AAAATCGAGTGCTTCGACTCCGTGGAAATCTCCGGCGTGGAAGATCGGTTCAACGCCTCCCTGGGCACAT
ACCACGATCTGCTGAAAATTATCAAGGACAAGGACTTCCTGGACAATGAGGAAAACGAGGACATTCTGGA
AGATATCGTGCTGACCCTGACACTGTTTGAGGACAGAGAGATGATCGAGGAACGGCTGAAAACCTATGCC
CACCTGTTCGACGACAAAGTGATGAAGCAGCTGAAGCGGCGGAGATACACCGGCTGGGGCAGGCTGAGCC
GGAAGCTGATCAACGGCATCCGGGACAAGCAGTCCGGCAAGACAATCCTGGATTTCCTGAAGTCCGACGG
CTTCGCCAACAGAAACTTCATGCAGCTGATCCACGACGACAGCCTGACCTTTAAAGAGGACATCCAGAAA
GCCCAGGTGTCCGGCCAGGGCGATAGCCTGCACGAGCACATTGCCAATCTGGCCGGCAGCCCCGCCATTA
AGAAGGGCATCCTGCAGACAGTGAAGGTGGTGGACGAGCTCGTGAAAGTGATGGGCCGGCACAAGCCCGA
GAACATCGTGATCGAAATGGCCAGAGAGAACCAGACCACCCAGAAGGGACAGAAGAACAGCCGCGAGAGA
ATGAAGCGGATCGAAGAGGGCATCAAAGAGCTGGGCAGCCAGATCCTGAAAGAACACCCCGTGGAAAACA
CCCAGCTGCAGAACGAGAAGCTGTACCTGTACTACCTGCAGAATGGGCGGGATATGTACGTGGACCAGGA
ACTGGACATCAACCGGCTGTCCGACTACGATGTGGACCATATCGTGCCTCAGAGCTTTCTGAAGGACGAC
TCCATCGACAACAAGGTGCTGACCAGAAGCGACAAGAACCGGGGCAAGAGCGACAACGTGCCCTCCGAAG
AGGTCGTGAAGAAGATGAAGAACTACTGGCGGCAGCTGCTGAACGCCAAGCTGATTACCCAGAGAAAGTT
CGACAATCTGACCAAGGCCGAGAGAGGCGGCCTGAGCGAACTGGATAAGGCCGGCTTCATCAAGAGACAG
CTGGTGGAAACCCGGCAGATCACAAAGCACGTGGCACAGATCCTGGACTCCCGGATGAACACTAAGTACG
ACGAGAATGACAAGCTGATCCGGGAAGTGAAAGTGATCACCCTGAAGTCCAAGCTGGTGTCCGATTTCCG
GAAGGATTTCCAGTTTTACAAAGTGCGCGAGATCAACAACTACCACCACGCCCACGACGCCTACCTGAAC
GCCGTCGTGGGAACCGCCCTGATCAAAAAGTACCCTAAGCTGGAAAGCGAGTTCGTGTACGGCGACTACA
AGGTGTACGACGTGCGGAAGATGATCGCCAAGAGCGAGCAGGAAATCGGCAAGGCTACCGCCAAGTACTT
CTTCTACAGCAACATCATGAACTTTTTCAAGACCGAGATTACCCTGGCCAACGGCGAGATCCGGAAGCGG
CCTCTGATCGAGACAAACGGCGAAACCGGGGAGATCGTGTGGGATAAGGGCCGGGATTTTGCCACCGTGC
GGAAAGTGCTGAGCATGCCCCAAGTGAATATCGTGAAAAAGACCGAGGTGCAGACAGGCGGCTTCAGCAA
AGAGTCTATCCTGCCCAAGAGGAACAGCGATAAGCTGATCGCCAGAAAGAAGGACTGGGACCCTAAGAAG
TACGGCGGCTTCCTGTGGCCCACCGTGGCCTATTCTGTGCTGGTGGTGGCCAAAGTGGAAAAGGGCAAGT
CCAAGAAACTGAAGAGTGTGAAAGAGCTGCTGGGGATCACCATCATGGAAAGAAGCAGCTTCGAGAAGAA
TCCCATCGACTTTCTGGAAGCCAAGGGCTACAAAGAAGTGAAAAAGGACCTGATCATCAAGCTGCCTAAG
TACTCCCTGTTCGAGCTGGAAAACGGCCGGAAGAGAATGCTGGCCTCTGCCAAGTACCTGCAGAAGGGAA
ACGAACTGGCCCTGCCCTCCAAATATGTGAACTTCCTGTACCTGGCCAGCCACTATGAGAAGCTGAAGGG
CTCCCCCGAGGATAATGAGCAGAAACAGCTGTTTGTGGAACAGCACAAGCACTACCTGGACGAGATCATC
GAGCAGATCAGCGAGTTCTCCAAGAGAGTGATCCTGGCCGACGCTAATCTGGACAAAGTGCTGTCCGCCT
ACAACAAGCACCGGGATAAGCCCATCAGAGAGCAGGCCGAGAATATCATCCACCTGTTTACCCTGACCAA
TCTGGGAGCCCCTGCCGCCTTCAAGTACTTTGACACCACCATCGACCGGAAGAGCTACAGCAGCACCAAA
GAGGTGCTGGACGCCACCCTGATCCACCAGAGCATCACCGGCCTGTACGAGACACGGATCGACCTGTCTC
AGCTGGGAGGCGACGGATCCGGCGGAGGCGGAAGCGGGAAAAGAACCGCCGACGGCAGCGAATTCGAGCC
CAAGAAGAAGAGGAAAGTCTCGAGCGGAGGCGACTACAAAGACCATGACGGTGATTATAAAGATCATGAC
ATCGATTACAAGGATGACGATGACAAGGGAGGCGGTGGAAGCGGCGCAACAAACTTCTCTCTGCTGAAAC
AAGCCGGAGATGTCGAAGAGAATCCTGGACCGATGGTGAGCAAGGGCGAGGAGCTGTTCACCGGGGTGGT
GCCCATCCTGGTCGAGCTGGACGGCGACGTAAACGGCCACAAGTTCAGCGTGTCCGGCGAGGGCGAGGGC
GATGCCACCTACGGCAAGCTGACCCTGAAGTTCATCTGCACCACCGGCAAGCTGCCCGTGCCCTGGCCCA
CCCTCGTGACCACCCTGACCTACGGCGTGCAGTGCTTCAGCCGCTACCCCGACCACATGAAGCAGCACGA
CTTCTTCAAGTCCGCCATGCCCGAAGGCTACGTCCAGGAGCGCACCATCTTCTTCAAGGACGACGGCAAC
TACAAGACCCGCGCCGAGGTGAAGTTCGAGGGCGACACCCTGGTGAACCGCATCGAGCTGAAGGGCATCG
ACTTCAAGGAGGACGGCAACATCCTGGGGCACAAGCTGGAGTACAACTACAACAGCCACAACGTCTATAT
CATGGCCGACAAGCAGAAGAACGGCATCAAGGTGAACTTCAAGATCCGCCACAACATCGAGGACGGCAGC
GTGCAGCTCGCCGACCACTACCAGCAGAACACCCCCATCGGCGACGGCCCCGTGCTGCTGCCCGACAACC
ACTACCTGAGCACCCAGTCCGCCCTGAGCAAAGACCCCAACGAGAAGCGCGATCACATGGTCCTGCTGGA
GTTCGTGACCGCCGCCGGGATCACTCTCGGCATGGACGAGCTGTACAAGTGACCGGTCATCATCACCATC
ACCATTGAGTTTAAACCCGCTGATCAGCCTCGACTGTGCCTTCTAGTTGCCAGCCATCTGTTGTTTGCCC
CTCCCCCGTGCCTTCCTTGACCCTGGAAGGTGCCACTCCCACTGTCCTTTCCTAATAAAATGAGGAAATT
GCATCGCATTGTCTGAGTAGGTGTCATTCTATTCTGGGGGGTGGGGTGGGGCAGGACAGCAAGGGGGAGG
ATTGGGAAGACAATAGCAGGCATGCTGGGGATGCGGTGGGCTCTATGGCTTCTGAGGCGGAAAGAACCAG
CTGGGGCTCGATACCGTCGACCTCTAGCTAGAGCTTGGCGTAATCATGGTCATAGCTGTTTCCTGTGTGA
AATTGTTATCCGCTCACAATTCCACACAACATACGAGCCGGAAGCATAAAGTGTAAAGCCTAGGGTGCCT
AATGAGTGAGCTAACTCACATTAATTGCGTTGCGCTCACTGCCCGCTTTCC
